>Addgene plasmid #204816 | EV-A71 3C protease; aliases: Enterovirus A71 3C protease, non cleavable C-term 6xHis tag | addgene full sequence | sequence record 419427 | Addgene NGS Result
AGGTTGAGGCCGTTGAGCACCGCCGCCGCAAGGAATGGTGCATGCAAGGAGATGGCGCCCAACAGTCCCC
CGGCCACGGGGCCTGCCACCATACCCACGCCGAAACAAGCGCTCATGAGCCCGAAGTGGCGAGCCCGATC
TTCCCCATCGGTGATGTCGGCGATATAGGCGCCAGCAACCGCACCTGTGGCGCCGGTGATGCCGGCCACG
ATGCGTCCGGCGTAGAGGATCGAGATCTCGATCCCGCGAAATTAATACGACTCACTATAGGGGAATTGTG
AGCGGATAACAATTCCCCTCTAGAAATAATTTTGTTTAACCTTAAGAAGGAGATATACACATGGGTCCTA
GCCTGGATTTTGCGTTGTCATTGCTGCGCCGTAATATCAGACAGGTTCAGACCGATCAGGGCCATTTCAC
CATGCTCGGAGTTCGCGATCGTTTGGCGGTGCTCCCGCGTCACTCTCAGCCAGGTAAAACGATTTGGGTT
GAACATAAATTAATAAACATATTGGACGCCGTTGAGCTGGTTGATGAACAGGGTGTAAACTTAGAACTGA
CTTTAGTGACCCTGGATACCAATGAAAAGTTTCGCGACATTACCAAATTTATCCCCGAAAATATCTCAGC
CGCCTCAGATGCCACACTGGTTATCAACACTGAGCACATGCCCAGCATGTTTGTCCCGGTTGGAGATGTA
GTTCAGTACGGTTTTCTTAACCTGAGCGGTAAGCCTACACATCGTACCATGATGTATAACTTTCCGACGA
AGGCTGGTCAGTGTGGGGGTGTGGTTACGAGTGTTGGTAAAGTGATCGGGATACATATAGGAGGGAATGG
TCGTCAGGGCTTTTGCGCTGGTCTGAAACGTTCGTATTTTGCATCAGAACAGCTTGAGCACCATCATCAC
CACCATTAATGACTCGAGCACCCGTCGACAAGCTTGCGGCCGCACTCGAGCACCACCACCACCACCACTG
AGATCCGGCTGCTAACAAAGCCCGAAAGGAAGCTGAGTTGGCTGCTGCCACCGCTGAGCAATAACTAGCA
TAACCCCTTGGGGCCTCTAAACGGGTCTTGAGGGGTTTTTTGCTGAAAGGAGGAACTATATCCGGATTGG
CGAATGGG
[124 nt withheld, positions 1129-1252]
C
[91 nt withheld, positions 1254-1344]
A
[49 nt withheld, positions 1346-1394]
CCTTTGACGTTGGAGTCCACGTTCTTT
[37 nt withheld, positions 1422-1458]
ACCCTATCTCGGTCTATTCTTTTGATTTATAAGGGATTTTGCCGATTTCGGCCTATTGGTTAAAAAATGA
GCTGATTTAACAAAAATTTAACGCGAATTTTAACAAAATATTAACGCTTACAATTTAGGTGGCACTTTTC
GGGGAAATGTGCGCGGAACCCCTATTTGTTTATTTTTCTAAATACATTCAAATATGTATCCGCTCATGAA
TTAATTCTTAGAAAAACTCATCGAGCATCAAATGAAACTGCAATTTATTCATATCAGGATTATCAATACC
ATATTTTTGAAAAAGCCGTTTCTGTAATGAAGGAGAAAACTCACCGAGGCAGTTCCATAGGATGGCAAGA
TCCTGGTATCGGTCTGCGATTCCGACTCGTCCAACATCAATACAACCTATTAATTTCCCCTCGTCAAAAA
TAAGGTTATCAAGTGAGAAATCACCATGAGTGACGACTGAATCCGGTGAGAATGGCAAAAGTTTATGCAT
TTCTTTCCAGACTTGTTCAACAGGCCAGCCATTACGCTCGTCATCAAAATCACTCGCATCAACCAAACCG
TTATTCATTCGTGATTGCGCCTGAGCGAGACGAAATACGCGATCGCTGTTAAAAGGACAATTACAAACAG
GAATCGAATGCAACCGGCGCAGGAACACTGCCAGCGCATCAACAATATTTTCACCTGAATCAGGATATTC
TTCTAATACCTGGAATGCTGTTTTCCCGGGGATCGCAGTGGTGAGTAACCATGCATCATCAGGAGTACGG
ATAAAATGCTTGATGGTCGGAAGAGGCATAAATTCCGTCAGCCAGTTTAGTCTGACCATCTCATCTGTAA
CATCATTGGCAACGCTACCTTTGCCATGTTTCAGAAACAACTCTGGCGCATCGGGCTTCCCATACAATCG
ATAGATTGTCGCACCTGATTGCCCGACATTATCGCGAGCCCATTTATACCCATATAAATCAGCATCCATG
TTGGAATTTAATCGCGGCCTAGAGCAAGACGTTTCCCGTTGAATATGGCTCATAACACCCCTTGTATTAC
TGTTTATGTAAGCAGACAGTTTTATTGTTCATGACCAAAATCCCTTAACGTGAGTTTTCGTTCCACTGAG
CGTCAGACCCCGTAGAAAAGATCAAAGGATCTTCTTGAGATCCTTTTTTTCTGCGCGTAATCTGCTGCTT
GCAAACAAAAAAACCACCGCTACCAGCGGTGGTTTGTTTGCCGGATCAAGAGCTACCAACTCTTTTTCCG
AAGGTAACTGGCTTCAGCAGAGCGCAGATACCAAATACTGTCCTTCTAGTGTAGCCGTAGTTAGGCCACC
ACTTCAAGAACTCTGTAGCACCGCCTACATACCTCGCTCTGCTAATCCTGTTACCAGTGGCTGCTGCCAG
TGGCGATAAGTCGTGTCTTACCGGGTTGGACTCAAGACGATAGTTACCGGATAAGGCGCAGCGGTCGGGC
TGAACGGGGGGTTCGTGCACACAGCCCAGCTTGGAGCGAACGACCTACACCGAACTGAGATACCTACAGC
GTGAGCTATGAGAAAGCGCCACGCTTCCCGAAGGGAGAAAGGCGGACAGGTATCCGGTAAGCGGCAGGGT
CGGAACAGGAGAGCGCACGAGGGAGCTTCCAGGGGGAAACGCCTGGTATCTTTATAGTCCTGTCGGGTTT
CGCCACCTCTGACTTGAGCGTCGATTTTTGTGATGCTCGTCAGGGGGGCGGAGCCTATGGAAAAACGCCA
GCAACGCGGCCTTTTTACGGTTCCTGGCCTTTTGCTGGCCTTTTGCTCACATGTTCTTTCCTGCGTTATC
CCCTGATTCTGTGGATAACCGTATTACCGCCTTTGAGTGAGCTGATACCGCTCGCCGCAGCCGAACGACC
GAGCGCAGCGAGTCAGTGAGCGAGGAAGCGGAAGAGCGCCTGATGCGGTATTTTCTCCTTACGCATCTGT
GCGGTATTTCACACCGCAATGGTGCACTCTCAGTACAATCTGCTCTGATGCCGCATAGTTAAGCCAGTAT
ACACTCCGCTATCGCTACGTGACTGGGTCATGGCTGCGCCCCGACACCCGCCAACACCCGCTGACGCGCC
CTGACGGGCTTGTCTGCTCCCGGCATCCGCTTACAGACAAGCTGTGACCGTCTCCGGGAGCTGCATGTGT
CAGAGGTTTTCACCGTCATCACCGAAACGCGCGAGGCAGCTGCGGTAAAGCTCATCAGCGTGGTCGTGAA
GCGATTCACAGATGTCTGCCTGTTCATCCGCGTCCAGCTCGTTGAGTTTCTCCAGAAGCGTTAATGTCTG
GCTTCTGATAAAGCGGGCCATGTTAAGGGCGGTTTTTTCCTGTTTGGTCACTGATGCCTCCGTGTAAGGG
GGATTTCTGTTCATGGGGGTAATGATACCGATGAAACGAGAGAGGATGCTCACGATACGGGTTACTGATG
ATGAACATGCCCGGTTACTGGAACGTTGTGAGGGTAAACAACTGGCGGTATGGATGCGGCGGGACCAGAG
AAAAATCACTCAGGGTCAATGCCAGCGCTTCGTTAATACAGATGTAGGTGTTCCACAGGGTAGCCAGCAG
CATCCTGCGATGCAGATCCGGAACATAATGGTGCAGGGCGCTGACTTCCGCGTTTCCAGACTTTACGAAA
CACGGAAACCGAAGACCATTCATGTTGTTGCTCAGGTCGCAGACGTTTTGCAGCAGCAGTCGCTTCACGT
TCGCTCGCGTATCGGTGATTCATTCTGCTAACCAGTAAGGCAACCCCGCCAGCCTAGCCGGGTCCTCAAC
GACAGGAGCACGATCATGCGCACCCGTGGGGCCGCCATGCCGGCGATAATGGCCTGCTTCTCGCCGAAAC
GTTTGGTGGCGGGACCAGTGACGAAGGCTTGAGCGAGGGCGTGCAAGATTCCGAATACCGCAAGCGACAG
GCCGATCATCGTCGCGCTCCAGCGAAAGCGGTCCTCGCCGAAAATGACCCAGAGCGCTGCCGGCACCTGT
CCTACGAGTTGCATGATAAAGAAGACAGTCATAAGTGCGGCGACGATAGTCATGCCCCGCGCCCACCGGA
AGGAGCTGACTGGGTTGAAGGCTCTCAAGGGCATCGGTCGAGATCCCGGTGCCTAATGAGTGAGCTAACT
TACATTAATTGCGTTGCGCTCACTGCCCGCTTTCCAGTCGGGAAACCTGTCGTGCCAGCTGCATTAATGA
ATCGGCCAACGCGCGGGGAGAGGCGGTTTGCGTATTGGGCGCCAGGGTGGTTTTTCTTTTCACCAGTGAG
ACGGGCAACAGCTGATTGCCCTTCACCGCCTGGCCCTGAGAGAGTTGCAGCAAGCGGTCCACGCTGGTTT
GCCCCAGCAGGCGAAAATCCTGTTTGATGGTGGTTAACGGCGGGATATAACATGAGCTGTCTTCGGTATC
GTCGTATCCCACTACCGAGATATCCGCACCAACGCGCAGCCCGGACTCGGTAATGGCGCGCATTGCGCCC
AGCGCCATCTGATCGTTGGCAACCAGCATCGCAGTGGGAACGATGCCCTCATTCAGCATTTGCATGGTTT
GTTGAAAACCGGACATGGCACTCCAGTCGCCTTCCCGTTCCGCTATCGGCTGAATTTGATTGCGAGTGAG
ATATTTATGCCAGCCAGCCAGACGCAGACGCGCCGAGACAGAACTTAATGGGCCCGCTAACAGCGCGATT
TGCTGGTGACCCAATGCGACCAGATGCTCCACGCCCAGTCGCGTACCGTCTTCATGGGAGAAAATAATAC
TGTTGATGGGTGTCTGGTCAGAGACATCAAGAAATAACGCCGGAACATTAGTGCAGGCAGCTTCCACAGC
AATGGCATCCTGGTCATCCAGCGGATAGTTAATGATCAGCCCACTGACGCGTTGCGCGAGAAGATTGTGC
ACCGCCGCTTTACAGGCTTCGACGCCGCTTCGTTCTACCATCGACACCACCACGCTGGCACCCAGTTGAT
CGGCGCGAGATTTAATCGCCGCGACAATTTGCGACGGCGCGTGCAGGGCCAGACTGGAGGTGGCAACGCC
AATCAGCAACGACTGTTTGCCCGCCAGTTGTTGTGCCACGCGGTTGGGAATGTAATTCAGCTCCGCCATC
GCCGCTTCCACTTTTTCCCGCGTTTTCGCAGAAACGTGGCTGGCCTGGTTCACCACGCGGGAAACGGTCT
GATAAGAGACACCGGCATACTCTGCGACATCGTATAACGTTACTGGTTTCACATTCACCACCCTGAATTG
ACTCTCTTCCGGGCGCTATCATGCCATACCGCGAAAGGTTTTGCGCCATTCGATGGTGTCCGGGATCTCG
ACGCTCTCCCTTATGCGACTCCTGCATTAGGAAGCAGCCCAGTAGT
Features (pLannotate 1.2.2; 19 found; start..end, strand, type, name):
    253..271     +  promoter       T7 promoter: promoter for bacteriophage T7 RNA polymerase
    272..296     +  protein_bind   lac operator: The lac repressor binds to the lac operator to inhibit transcription in E. coli. This inhibition can be relieved by adding lactose or isopropyl-β-D-thiogalactopyranoside (IPTG). lac repressor encoded by lacI
    311..333     +  RBS            RBS: efficient ribosome binding site from bacteriophage T7 gene 10 (Olins and Rangwala, 1989)
    344..892     +  CDS            POLG_ECHO9 (fragment): Protein inferred from homology: Swiss-Prot protein existence level 3. [Protease 3C]: Major viral protease that mediates proteolytic processing of the polyprotein (By similarity). Cleaves host EIF5B, contributing to host translation shutoff (By similarity). Cleaves also host PABPC1, contributing to host translation shutoff (By similarity). From Echo 9 virus (EV-9) (Coxsackievirus A23).
    961..978     +  CDS            9xHis (fragment): 9xHis affinity tag
    988..1037    +  CDS            SET1 (fragment): solubility-enhancement tag derived from T7 phage gene 10B
   1045..1092    +  terminator     T7 terminator: transcription terminator for bacteriophage T7 RNA polymerase
   1129..1557    +  rep_origin     f1 ori (sequence partly withheld): f1 bacteriophage origin of replication; arrow indicates direction of (+) strand synthesis
   1610..1667    +  promoter       AmpR promoter (fragment): bla
   1676..2491    -  CDS            KanR: aminoglycoside phosphotransferase; aph(3')-Ia; confers resistance to kanamycin in bacteria or G418 (Geneticin®) in eukaryotes
   2613..3201    +  rep_origin     ori: high-copy-number ColE1/pMB1/pBR322/pUC origin of replication
   3387..3526    -  misc_feature   bom: basis of mobility region from pBR322
   3628..3819    -  CDS            rop: Rop protein, which maintains plasmids at low copy number; rop
   3836..4216    +  CDS            YPB1_ECOLX: Protein predicted: Swiss-Prot protein existence level 4. From Escherichia coli.
   4288..4579    -  CDS            TcR (fragment): tetracycline efflux protein; tet; confers resistance to tetracycline
   4594..4615    -  protein_bind   CAP binding site: CAP binding activates transcription in the presence of cAMP. E. coli catabolite activator protein
   4628..5710    -  CDS            lacI: lac repressor; lacI; The lac repressor binds to the lac operator to inhibit transcription in E. coli. This inhibition can be relieved by adding lactose or isopropyl-β-D-thiogalactopyranoside (IPTG).
   5711..5788    -  promoter       lacI promoter: lacI
   5796..231     -  CDS            TcR (fragment) (across the origin): tetracycline efflux protein; tet; confers resistance to tetracycline
