[The description below was written by a language model from this plasmid's Addgene catalogue record and pLannotate feature annotations shown in this document.]
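Description:
EV-A71 3C protease is a bacterial expression plasmid built on the pNIC-NOTAG-GG backbone, a pET-style vector of about 5.8 kb intended for inducible protein production in E. coli. It is selected with kanamycin through an aminoglycoside phosphotransferase (KanR) gene. It replicates from a ColE1/pMB1-type origin, accompanied by the pBR322 bom region and the rop gene, which normally moderates copy number; the catalogue lists copy number as unknown. An f1 origin is also present, and short tetracycline-resistance fragments appear to be nonfunctional backbone remnants.

The payload is the 3C protease of Enterovirus A71, the main viral cysteine protease that processes the enterovirus polyprotein. The automated annotation labels this roughly 550 bp open reading frame as a fragment of the echovirus 9 polyprotein. That label reflects homology among enterovirus 3C proteases rather than a different insert. Expression is driven by a T7 promoter with an adjacent lac operator and the T7 gene 10 ribosome binding site, and it ends at a T7 terminator. The plasmid-borne lacI gene supplies repressor, so transcription stays off until IPTG is added in a host that provides T7 RNA polymerase. A short histidine run is annotated downstream of the protease coding region, consistent with the non-cleavable C-terminal 6xHis tag named in the record, which allows metal-affinity purification. The brief "SET1" hit just before the terminator is probably residual vector sequence. The record lists Gateway as the cloning method, although no att sites are annotated.

The stated purpose is bacterial expression of the protease. The record does not specify downstream applications.
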