Addgene plasmid #204816: EV-A71 3C protease; aliases: Enterovirus A71 3C protease, non cleavable C-term 6xHis tag
Purpose: Bacterial expresison of Enterovirus A71 3C protease
Depositing lab: ASAP Discovery & Frank von Delft. Depositing organization: University of Oxford.
Backbone
  Vector backbone: pNIC-NOTAG-GG
  Vector type: Bacterial Expression
Growth in bacteria
  Bacterial resistance: Kanamycin, 50 μg/mL
  Growth temperature: 37°C
  Growth strain: DH5alpha
  Copy number: Unknown
Gene/Insert
  Gene/Insert name: EV A71 3C protease
  Species: Enterovirus A71
  Cloning method: Gateway Cloning
How to cite: EV-A71 3C protease; aliases: Enterovirus A71 3C protease, non cleavable C-term 6xHis tag was a gift from ASAP Discovery & Frank von Delft (Addgene plasmid # 204816 ; http://n2t.net/addgene:204816 ; RRID:Addgene_204816)
