>Addgene plasmid #204816 | EV-A71 3C protease; aliases: Enterovirus A71 3C protease, non cleavable C-term 6xHis tag | depositor partial sequence | sequence record 398089 | Insert
ATGGGTCCTAGCCTGGATTTTGCGTTGTCATTGCTGCGCCGTAATATCAGACAGGTTCAGACCGATCAGG
GCCATTTCACCATGCTCGGAGTTCGCGATCGTTTGGCGGTGCTCCCGCGTCACTCTCAGCCAGGTAAAAC
GATTTGGGTTGAACATAAATTAATAAACATATTGGACGCCGTTGAGCTGGTTGATGAACAGGGTGTAAAC
TTAGAACTGACTTTAGTGACCCTGGATACCAATGAAAAGTTTCGCGACATTACCAAATTTATCCCCGAAA
ATATCTCAGCCGCCTCAGATGCCACACTGGTTATCAACACTGAGCACATGCCCAGCATGTTTGTCCCGGT
TGGAGATGTAGTTCAGTACGGTTTTCTTAACCTGAGCGGTAAGCCTACACATCGTACCATGATGTATAAC
TTTCCGACGAAGGCTGGTCAGTGTGGGGGTGTGGTTACGAGTGTTGGTAAAGTGATCGGGATACATATAG
GAGGGAATGGTCGTCAGGGCTTTTGCGCTGGTCTGAAACGTTCGTATTTTGCATCAGAACAGCTTGAGCA
CCATCATCACCACCATTAATGA
